Addgene plasmid #161924: pCAG-eSpCas9-2A-GFP-sgRNA-RDH11
Purpose: To generate RDH11 KO in human cells. Co-expresses eSpCas9(1.1), GFP and a guide RNA against RDH11 exon 2.
Depositing lab: Sébastien Britton. Depositing organization: CNRS UMR 5089, Institute of Pharmacology and Structural Biology (IPBS). Publication: SDR enzymes oxidize specific lipidic alkynylcarbinols into cytotoxic protein-reactive species. Demange P, Joly E, Marcoux J, Zanon PRA, Listunov D, Rulliere P, Barthes C, Noirot C, Izquierdo JB, Rozie A, Pradines K, Hee R, de Brito MV, Marcellin M, Serre RF, Bouchez O, Burlet-Schiltz O, Oliveira MCF, Ballereau S, Bernardes-Genisson V, Maraval V, Calsou P, Hacker SM, Genisson Y, Chauvin R, Britton S. Elife. 2022 May 10;11. pii: 73913. doi: 10.7554/eLife.73913. PubMed 35535493.
Backbone
  Vector backbone: pCAG-eSpCas9-2A-GFP
  Backbone manufacturer: Addgene #79145
  Backbone size w/o insert (bp): 10225
  Total vector size (bp): 10246
  Vector type: Mammalian Expression, CRISPR
Growth in bacteria
  Bacterial resistance: Ampicillin, 100 μg/mL
  Growth temperature: 37°C
  Growth strain: DH5alpha
  Copy number: High Copy
Gene/Insert
  Gene/Insert name: sgRNA targeting RDH11 exon 2
  Insert size (bp): 21
  Promoter: U6
  Cloning method: Restriction Enzyme; 5′ cloning site BbsI (destroyed during cloning); 3′ cloning site BbsI (destroyed during cloning)
  Sequencing primers: 5′ SEQ-U6-F (ATGGACTATCATATGCTTACCG)
Terms and licenses: Academic/Nonprofit Terms; Industry Terms: Not Available to Industry
How to cite: pCAG-eSpCas9-2A-GFP-sgRNA-RDH11 was a gift from Sébastien Britton (Addgene plasmid # 161924 ; http://n2t.net/addgene:161924 ; RRID:Addgene_161924)
