[The description below was written by a language model from this plasmid's Addgene catalogue record and pLannotate feature annotations shown in this document.]
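Description:
pCAG-eSpCas9-2A-GFP-sgRNA-RDH11 is an all-in-one mammalian CRISPR expression plasmid of about 10.2 kb, built on the pCAG-eSpCas9-2A-GFP backbone and intended to knock out RDH11 in human cells. It is propagated in E. coli as a high-copy plasmid through a ColE1/pUC-type origin and selected with ampicillin via the β-lactamase gene. An f1 phage origin is also present, along with short pBR322-derived bom and rop fragments that appear to be backbone remnants. A single AAV2 inverted terminal repeat is annotated downstream of the expression cassette. With only one ITR detected, the record gives no indication that the plasmid is meant for AAV packaging.

The plasmid carries two expression units. A human U6 RNA polymerase III promoter drives a single guide RNA consisting of a 21 bp insert directed against exon 2 of RDH11, fused to the Streptococcus pyogenes gRNA scaffold. The insert was cloned between BbsI sites that were destroyed in the process, and a second partial scaffold fragment is annotated just downstream.

The second unit uses CAG-type regulatory elements, annotated as the CMV enhancer and the chicken β-actin/rabbit β-globin chimeric intron. These drive the Cas9 coding sequence, described in the record as the enhanced-specificity variant eSpCas9(1.1), which is designed to reduce off-target cleavage. Cas9 carries a C-terminal nucleoplasmin nuclear localization signal and is linked through a 2A self-cleaving peptide to EGFP, with a bovine growth hormone polyadenylation signal terminating the transcript.

Because Cas9 and GFP come from one transcript, green fluorescence marks transfected cells. This should allow them to be identified or sorted before RDH11-deficient clones are isolated.
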