Features (pLannotate 1.2.2; 18 found; start..end, strand, type, name):
    476..716     +  promoter       U6 promoter: RNA polymerase III promoter for human U6 snRNA
    746..821     +  misc_RNA       gRNA scaffold: guide RNA scaffold for the Streptococcus pyogenes CRISPR/Cas9 system
    828..871     +  misc_RNA       gRNA scaffold (fragment): guide RNA scaffold for the Streptococcus pyogenes CRISPR/Cas9 system
   1001..1304    +  enhancer       CMV enhancer: human cytomegalovirus immediate early enhancer
   1584..2600    +  intron         chimeric intron: chimera between introns from chicken β-actin and rabbit β-globin
   2801..4402    +  CDS            Cas9(N): N-terminal portion of Streptococcus pyogenes Cas9 (Zetsche et al., 2015)
   4403..6901    +  CDS            Cas9(C): C-terminal portion of Streptococcus pyogenes Cas9 (Zetsche et al., 2015)
   6902..6949    +  CDS            nucleoplasmin NLS: bipartite nuclear localization signal from nucleoplasmin
   7019..7732    +  CDS            EGFP: EGFP is a basic (constitutively fluorescent) green fluorescent protein published in 1996, derived from Aequorea victoria. It is reported to be a rapidly-maturing weak dimer with moderate acid sensitivity.
   7766..7877    +  polyA_signal   bGH poly(A) signal: bovine growth hormone polyadenylation signal
   7982..8122    +  repeat_region  AAV2 ITR: inverted terminal repeat of adeno-associated virus serotype 2 inverted
   8127..8178    -  misc_feature   bom (fragment): basis of mobility region from pBR322
   8197..8652    +  rep_origin     f1 ori (sequence partly withheld): f1 bacteriophage origin of replication; arrow indicates direction of (+) strand synthesis
   8653..8702    -  misc_feature   bom (fragment): basis of mobility region from pBR322
   8804..8839    -  CDS            rop (fragment): Rop protein, which maintains plasmids at low copy number; rop
   8934..9038    +  promoter       AmpR promoter: bla
   9039..9899    +  CDS            AmpR: β-lactamase; bla; confers resistance to ampicillin, carbenicillin, and related antibiotics
  10070..414     +  rep_origin     ori (across the origin): high-copy-number ColE1/pMB1/pBR322/pUC origin of replication
>Addgene plasmid #161924 | pCAG-eSpCas9-2A-GFP-sgRNA-RDH11 | addgene full sequence | sequence record 318847 | Addgene NGS Result
CACTTCAAGAACTCTGTAGCACCGCCTACATACCTCGCTCTGCTAATCCTGTTACCAGTGGCTGCTGCCA
GTGGCGATAAGTCGTGTCTTACCGGGTTGGACTCAAGACGATAGTTACCGGATAAGGCGCAGCGGTCGGG
CTGAACGGGGGGTTCGTGCACACAGCCCAGCTTGGAGCGAACGACCTACACCGAACTGAGATACCTACAG
CGTGAGCTATGAGAAAGCGCCACGCTTCCCGAAGGGAGAAAGGCGGACAGGTATCCGGTAAGCGGCAGGG
TCGGAACAGGAGAGCGCACGAGGGAGCTTCCAGGGGGAAACGCCTGGTATCTTTATAGTCCTGTCGGGTT
TCGCCACCTCTGACTTGAGCGTCGATTTTTGTGATGCTCGTCAGGGGGGCGGAGCCTATGGAAAAACGCC
AGCAACGCGGCCTTTTTACGGTTCCTGGCCTTTTGCTGGCCTTTTGCTCACATGTGAGGGCCTATTTCCC
ATGATTCCTTCATATTTGCATATACGATACAAGGCTGTTAGAGAGATAATTGGAATTAATTTGACTGTAA
ACACAAAGATATTAGTACAAAATACGTGACGTAGAAAGTAATAATTTCTTGGGTAGTTTGCAGTTTTAAA
ATTATGTTTTAAAATGGACTATCATATGCTTACCGTAACTTGAAAGTATTTCGATTTCTTGGCTTTATAT
ATCTTGTGGAAAGGACGAAACACCGAGTTGATGTACACACCCCACGTTTTAGAGCTAGAAATAGCAAGTT
AAAATAAGGCTAGTCCGTTATCAACTTGAAAAAGTGGCACCGAGTCGGTGCTTTTTTGTTTTAGAGCTAG
AAATAGCAAGTTAAAATAAGGCTAGTCCGTTTTTAGCGCGTGCGCCAATTCTGCAGACAAATGGCTCTAG
TAACGGCCGCCAGTGTGCTGGAATTCAGGCTAGTTATTAATAGTAATCAATTACGGGGTCATTAGTTCAT
AGCCCATATATGGAGTTCCGCGTTACATAACTTACGGTAAATGGCCCGCCTGGCTGACCGCCCAACGACC
CCCGCCCATTGACGTCAATAATGACGTATGTTCCCATAGTAACGCCAATAGGGACTTTCCATTGACGTCA
ATGGGTGGAGTATTTACGGTAAACTGCCCACTTGGCAGTACATCAAGTGTATCATATGCCAAGTACGCCC
CCTATTGACGTCAATGACGGTAAATGGCCCGCCTGGCATTATGCCCAGTACATGACCTTATGGGACTTTC
CTACTTGGCAGTACATCTACGTATTAGTCATCGCTATTACCATGGTCGAGGTGAGCCCCACGTTCTGCTT
CACTCTCCCCATCTCCCCCCCCTCCCCACCCCCAATTTTGTATTTATTTATTTTTTAATTATTTTGTGCA
GCGATGGGGGCGGGGGGGGGGGGGGGGSGSGCGCSRGGSGGGGSGGGGSGGGGSGRGGGGSGGGGSGGGG
SGRGGSGGRGRGGKGSGGCGGCAGCCAATCAGAGCGGCGCGCTCCGAAAGTTTCCTTTTATGGCGAGGCG
GCGGCGGCGGCGGCCCTATAAAAAGCGAAGCGCGCGGCGGGCGGGAGTCGCTGCGCGCTGCCTTCGCCCC
GTGCCCCGCTCCGCCGCCGCCTCGCGCCGCCCGCCCCGGCTCTGACTGACCGCGTTACTCCCACAGGTGA
GCGGGCGGGACGGCCCTTCTCCTCCGGGCTGTAATTAGCGCTTGGTTTAATGACGGCTTGTTTCTTTTCT
GTGGCTGCGTGAAAGCCTTGAGGGGCTCCGGGAGGGCCCTTTGTGCGGGGGGAGCGGCTCGGGGGGTGCG
TGCGTGTGTGTGTGCGTGGGGAGCGCCGCGTGCGGCTCCGCGCTGCCCGGCGGCTGTGAGCGCTGCGGGC
GCGGCGCGGGGCTTTGTGCGCTCCGCAGTGTGCGCGAGGGGAGCGCGGCCGGGGGCGGTGCCCCGCGGTG
CGGGGGGGGCTGCGAGGGGAACAAAGGCTGCGTGCGGGGTGTGTGCGTGGGGGGGTGAGCAGGGGGTGTG
GGCGCGTCGGTCGGGCTGCAACCCCCCCTGCACCCCCCTCCCCGAGTTGCTGAGCACGGCCCGGCTTCGG
GTGCGGGGCTCCGTACGGGGCGTGGCGCGGGGCTCGCCGTGCCGGGCGGGGGGKGGCGGCAGGKGGGGGK
GCCGGGCGGGGCGGGGCCGCCKCGGGCCGGGGRGGGCKCGGGGGRGGGGCGCGGCGGCCCCCGGAGCGCC
GGCGGCTGTCGAGGCGCGGCGAGCCGCAGCCATTGCCTTTTATGGTAATCGTGCGAGAGGGCGCAGGGAC
TTCCTTTGTCCCAAATCTGTGCGGAGCCGAAATCTGGGAGGCGCCGCCGCACCCCCTCTAGCGGGCGCGG
GGCGAAGCGGTGCGGCGCCGGCAGGAAGGAAATGGGCGGGGAGGGCCTTCGTGCGTCGCCGCGCCGCCGT
CCCCTTCTCCCTCTCCAGCCTCGGGGCTGTCCGCGGGGGGACGGCTGCCTTCGGGGGGGACGGGGCAGGG
CGGGGTTCGGCTTCTGGCGTGTGACCGGCGGCTCTAGAGCCTCTGCTAACCATGTTCATGCCTTCTTCTT
TTTCCTACAGCTCCTGGGCAACGTGCTGGTTATTGTGCTGTCTCATCATTTTGGCAAAGAATTCCTGAAT
TCTGCAGATCCGGTGCCACCATGGACTATAAGGACCACGACGGAGACTACAAGGATCATGATATTGATTA
CAAAGACGATGACGATAAGATGGCCCCAAAGAAGAAGCGGAAGGTCGGTATCCACGGAGTCCCAGCAGCC
GACAAGAAGTACAGCATCGGCCTGGACATCGGCACCAACTCTGTGGGCTGGGCCGTGATCACCGACGAGT
ACAAGGTGCCCAGCAAGAAATTCAAGGTGCTGGGCAACACCGACCGGCACAGCATCAAGAAGAACCTGAT
CGGAGCCCTGCTGTTCGACAGCGGCGAAACAGCCGAGGCCACCCGGCTGAAGAGAACCGCCAGAAGAAGA
TACACCAGACGGAAGAACCGGATCTGCTATCTGCAAGAGATCTTCAGCAACGAGATGGCCAAGGTGGACG
ACAGCTTCTTCCACAGACTGGAAGAGTCCTTCCTGGTGGAAGAGGATAAGAAGCACGAGCGGCACCCCAT
CTTCGGCAACATCGTGGACGAGGTGGCCTACCACGAGAAGTACCCCACCATCTACCACCTGAGAAAGAAA
CTGGTGGACAGCACCGACAAGGCCGACCTGCGGCTGATCTATCTGGCCCTGGCCCACATGATCAAGTTCC
GGGGCCACTTCCTGATCGAGGGCGACCTGAACCCCGACAACAGCGACGTGGACAAGCTGTTCATCCAGCT
GGTGCAGACCTACAACCAGCTGTTCGAGGAAAACCCCATCAACGCCAGCGGCGTGGACGCCAAGGCCATC
CTGTCTGCCAGACTGAGCAAGAGCAGACGGCTGGAAAATCTGATCGCCCAGCTGCCCGGCGAGAAGAAGA
ATGGCCTGTTCGGAAACCTGATTGCCCTGAGCCTGGGCCTGACCCCCAACTTCAAGAGCAACTTCGACCT
GGCCGAGGATGCCAAACTGCAGCTGAGCAAGGACACCTACGACGACGACCTGGACAACCTGCTGGCCCAG
ATCGGCGACCAGTACGCCGACCTGTTTCTGGCCGCCAAGAACCTGTCCGACGCCATCCTGCTGAGCGACA
TCCTGAGAGTGAACACCGAGATCACCAAGGCCCCCCTGAGCGCCTCTATGATCAAGAGATACGACGAGCA
CCACCAGGACCTGACCCTGCTGAAAGCTCTCGTGCGGCAGCAGCTGCCTGAGAAGTACAAAGAGATTTTC
TTCGACCAGAGCAAGAACGGCTACGCCGGCTACATTGACGGCGGAGCCAGCCAGGAAGAGTTCTACAAGT
TCATCAAGCCCATCCTGGAAAAGATGGACGGCACCGAGGAACTGCTCGTGAAGCTGAACAGAGAGGACCT
GCTGCGGAAGCAGCGGACCTTCGACAACGGCAGCATCCCCCACCAGATCCACCTGGGAGAGCTGCACGCC
ATTCTGCGGCGGCAGGAAGATTTTTACCCATTCCTGAAGGACAACCGGGAAAAGATCGAGAAGATCCTGA
CCTTCCGCATCCCCTACTACGTGGGCCCTCTGGCCAGGGGAAACAGCAGATTCGCCTGGATGACCAGAAA
GAGCGAGGAAACCATCACCCCCTGGAACTTCGAGGAAGTGGTGGACAAGGGCGCTTCCGCCCAGAGCTTC
ATCGAGCGGATGACCAACTTCGATAAGAACCTGCCCAACGAGAAGGTGCTGCCCAAGCACAGCCTGCTGT
ACGAGTACTTCACCGTGTATAACGAGCTGACCAAAGTGAAATACGTGACCGAGGGAATGAGAAAGCCCGC
CTTCCTGAGCGGCGAGCAGAAAAAGGCCATCGTGGACCTGCTGTTCAAGACCAACCGGAAAGTGACCGTG
AAGCAGCTGAAAGAGGACTACTTCAAGAAAATCGAGTGCTTCGACTCCGTGGAAATCTCCGGCGTGGAAG
ATCGGTTCAACGCCTCCCTGGGCACATACCACGATCTGCTGAAAATTATCAAGGACAAGGACTTCCTGGA
CAATGAGGAAAACGAGGACATTCTGGAAGATATCGTGCTGACCCTGACACTGTTTGAGGACAGAGAGATG
ATCGAGGAACGGCTGAAAACCTATGCCCACCTGTTCGACGACAAAGTGATGAAGCAGCTGAAGCGGCGGA
GATACACCGGCTGGGGCAGGCTGAGCCGGAAGCTGATCAACGGCATCCGGGACAAGCAGTCCGGCAAGAC
AATCCTGGATTTCCTGAAGTCCGACGGCTTCGCCAACAGAAACTTCATGCAGCTGATCCACGACGACAGC
CTGACCTTTAAAGAGGACATCCAGAAAGCCCAGGTGTCCGGCCAGGGCGATAGCCTGCACGAGCACATTG
CCAATCTGGCCGGCAGCCCCGCCATTAAGAAGGGCATCCTGCAGACAGTGAAGGTGGTGGACGAGCTCGT
GAAAGTGATGGGCCGGCACAAGCCCGAGAACATCGTGATCGAAATGGCCAGAGAGAACCAGACCACCCAG
AAGGGACAGAAGAACAGCCGCGAGAGAATGAAGCGGATCGAAGAGGGCATCAAAGAGCTGGGCAGCCAGA
TCCTGAAAGAACACCCCGTGGAAAACACCCAGCTGCAGAACGAGAAGCTGTACCTGTACTACCTGCAGAA
TGGGCGGGATATGTACGTGGACCAGGAACTGGACATCAACCGGCTGTCCGACTACGATGTGGACCATATC
GTGCCTCAGAGCTTTCTGGCCGACGACTCCATCGACAACAAGGTGCTGACCAGAAGCGACAAGAACCGGG
GCAAGAGCGACAACGTGCCCTCCGAAGAGGTCGTGAAGAAGATGAAGAACTACTGGCGGCAGCTGCTGAA
CGCCAAGCTGATTACCCAGAGAAAGTTCGACAATCTGACCAAGGCCGAGAGAGGCGGCCTGAGCGAACTG
GATAAGGCCGGCTTCATCAAGAGACAGCTGGTGGAAACCCGGCAGATCACAAAGCACGTGGCACAGATCC
TGGACTCCCGGATGAACACTAAGTACGACGAGAATGACAAGCTGATCCGGGAAGTGAAAGTGATCACCCT
GAAGTCCAAGCTGGTGTCCGATTTCCGGAAGGATTTCCAGTTTTACAAAGTGCGCGAGATCAACAACTAC
CACCACGCCCACGACGCCTACCTGAACGCCGTCGTGGGAACCGCCCTGATCAAAAAGTACCCTGCGCTGG
AAAGCGAGTTCGTGTACGGCGACTACAAGGTGTACGACGTGCGGAAGATGATCGCCAAGAGCGAGCAGGA
AATCGGCAAGGCTACCGCCAAGTACTTCTTCTACAGCAACATCATGAACTTTTTCAAGACCGAGATTACC
CTGGCCAACGGCGAGATCCGGAAGGCGCCTCTGATCGAGACAAACGGCGAAACCGGGGAGATCGTGTGGG
ATAAGGGCCGGGATTTTGCCACCGTGCGGAAAGTGCTGAGCATGCCCCAAGTGAATATCGTGAAAAAGAC
CGAGGTGCAGACAGGCGGCTTCAGCAAAGAGTCTATCCTGCCCAAGAGGAACAGCGATAAGCTGATCGCC
AGAAAGAAGGACTGGGACCCTAAGAAGTACGGCGGCTTCGACAGCCCCACCGTGGCCTATTCTGTGCTGG
TGGTGGCCAAAGTGGAAAAGGGCAAGTCCAAGAAACTGAAGAGTGTGAAAGAGCTGCTGGGGATCACCAT
CATGGAAAGAAGCAGCTTCGAGAAGAATCCCATCGACTTTCTGGAAGCCAAGGGCTACAAAGAAGTGAAA
AAGGACCTGATCATCAAGCTGCCTAAGTACTCCCTGTTCGAGCTGGAAAACGGCCGGAAGAGAATGCTGG
CCTCTGCCGGCGAACTGCAGAAGGGAAACGAACTGGCCCTGCCCTCCAAATATGTGAACTTCCTGTACCT
GGCCAGCCACTATGAGAAGCTGAAGGGCTCCCCCGAGGATAATGAGCAGAAACAGCTGTTTGTGGAACAG
CACAAGCACTACCTGGACGAGATCATCGAGCAGATCAGCGAGTTCTCCAAGAGAGTGATCCTGGCCGACG
CTAATCTGGACAAAGTGCTGTCCGCCTACAACAAGCACCGGGATAAGCCCATCAGAGAGCAGGCCGAGAA
TATCATCCACCTGTTTACCCTGACCAATCTGGGAGCCCCTGCCGCCTTCAAGTACTTTGACACCACCATC
GACCGGAAGAGGTACACCAGCACCAAAGAGGTGCTGGACGCCACCCTGATCCACCAGAGCATCACCGGCC
TGTACGAGACACGGATCGACCTGTCTCAGCTGGGAGGCGACAAAAGGCCGGCGGCCACGAAAAAGGCCGG
CCAGGCAAAAAAGAAAAAGGAATTCGGCAGTGGAGAGGGCAGAGGAAGTCTGCTAACATGCGGTGACGTC
GAGGAGAATCCTGGCCCAGTGAGCAAGGGCGAGGAGCTGTTCACCGGGGTGGTGCCCATCCTGGTCGAGC
TGGACGGCGACGTAAACGGCCACAAGTTCAGCGTGTCCGGCGAGGGCGAGGGCGATGCCACCTACGGCAA
GCTGACCCTGAAGTTCATCTGCACCACCGGCAAGCTGCCCGTGCCCTGGCCCACCCTCGTGACCACCCTG
ACCTACGGCGTGCAGTGCTTCAGCCGCTACCCCGACCACATGAAGCAGCACGACTTCTTCAAGTCCGCCA
TGCCCGAAGGCTACGTCCAGGAGCGCACCATCTTCTTCAAGGACGACGGCAACTACAAGACCCGCGCCGA
GGTGAAGTTCGAGGGCGACACCCTGGTGAACCGCATCGAGCTGAAGGGCATCGACTTCAAGGAGGACGGC
AACATCCTGGGGCACAAGCTGGAGTACAACTACAACAGCCACAACGTCTATATCATGGCCGACAAGCAGA
AGAACGGCATCAAGGTGAACTTCAAGATCCGCCACAACATCGAGGACGGCAGCGTGCAGCTCGCCGACCA
CTACCAGCAGAACACCCCCATCGGCGACGGCCCCGTGCTGCTGCCCGACAACCACTACCTGAGCACCCAG
TCCGCCCTGAGCAAAGACCCCAACGAGAAGCGCGATCACATGGTCCTGCTGGAGTTCGTGACCGCCGCCG
GGATCACTCTCGGCATGGACGAGCTGTACAAGGAATTCTAACTAGAGCTCGCTGATCAGCCTCGACTGTG
CCTTCTAGTTGCCAGCCATCTGTTGTTTGCCCCTCCCCCGTGCCTTCCTTGACCCTGGAAGGTGCCACTC
CCACTGTCCTTTCCTAATAAAATGAGGAAATTGCATCGCATTGTCTGAGTAGGTGTCATTCTATTCTGGG
GGGTGGGGTGGGGCAGGACAGCAAGGGGGAGGATTGGGAAGAGAATAGCAGGCATGCTGGGGAGCGGCCG
CAGGAACCCCTAGTGATGGAGTTGGCCACTCCCTCTCTGCGCGCTCGCTCGCTCACTGAGGCCGGGCGAC
CAAAGGTCGCCCGACGCCCGGGCTTTGCCCGGGCGGCCTCAGTGAGCGAGCGAGCGCGCAGCTGCCTGCA
GGGGCGCCTGATGCGGTATTTTCTCCTTACGCATCTGTGCGGTATTTCACACCGCATA
[95 nt withheld, positions 8179-8273]
T
[46 nt withheld, positions 8275-8320]
C
[141 nt withheld, positions 8322-8462]
CCTTTGACGTTGGAGTCCACGTTCTTT
[37 nt withheld, positions 8490-8526]
ACTCTATCTCGGGCTATTCTTTTGATTTATAAGGGATTTTGCCGATTTCGGTCTATTGGTTAAAAAATGA
GCTGATTTAACAAAAATTTAACGCGAATTTTAACAAAATATTAACGTTTACAATTTTATGGTGCACTCTC
AGTACAATCTGCTCTGATGCCGCATAGTTAAGCCAGCCCCGACACCCGCCAACACCCGCTGACGCGCCCT
GACGGGCTTGTCTGCTCCCGGCATCCGCTTACAGACAAGCTGTGACCGTCTCCGGGAGCTGCATGTGTCA
GAGGTTTTCACCGTCATCACCGAAACGCGCGAGACGAAAGGGCCTCGTGATACGCCTATTTTTATAGGTT
AATGTCATGATAATAATGGTTTCTTAGACGTCAGGTGGCACTTTTCGGGGAAATGTGCGCGGAACCCCTA
TTTGTTTATTTTTCTAAATACATTCAAATATGTATCCGCTCATGAGACAATAACCCTGATAAATGCTTCA
ATAATATTGAAAAAGGAAGAGTATGAGTATTCAACATTTCCGTGTCGCCCTTATTCCCTTTTTTGCGGCA
TTTTGCCTTCCTGTTTTTGCTCACCCAGAAACGCTGGTGAAAGTAAAAGATGCTGAAGATCAGTTGGGTG
CACGAGTGGGTTACATCGAACTGGATCTCAACAGCGGTAAGATCCTTGAGAGTTTTCGCCCCGAAGAACG
TTTTCCAATGATGAGCACTTTTAAAGTTCTGCTATGTGGCGCGGTATTATCCCGTATTGACGCCGGGCAA
GAGCAACTCGGTCGCCGCATACACTATTCTCAGAATGACTTGGTTGAGTACTCACCAGTCACAGAAAAGC
ATCTTACGGATGGCATGACAGTAAGAGAATTATGCAGTGCTGCCATAACCATGAGTGATAACACTGCGGC
CAACTTACTTCTGACAACGATCGGAGGACCGAAGGAGCTAACCGCTTTTTTGCACAACATGGGGGATCAT
GTAACTCGCCTTGATCGTTGGGAACCGGAGCTGAATGAAGCCATACCAAACGACGAGCGTGACACCACGA
TGCCTGTAGCAATGGCAACAACGTTGCGCAAACTATTAACTGGCGAACTACTTACTCTAGCTTCCCGGCA
ACAATTAATAGACTGGATGGAGGCGGATAAAGTTGCAGGACCACTTCTGCGCTCGGCCCTTCCGGCTGGC
TGGTTTATTGCTGATAAATCTGGAGCCGGTGAGCGTGGAAGCCGCGGTATCATTGCAGCACTGGGGCCAG
ATGGTAAGCCCTCCCGTATCGTAGTTATCTACACGACGGGGAGTCAGGCAACTATGGATGAACGAAATAG
ACAGATCGCTGAGATAGGTGCCTCACTGATTAAGCATTGGTAACTGTCAGACCAAGTTTACTCATATATA
CTTTAGATTGATTTAAAACTTCATTTTTAATTTAAAAGGATCTAGGTGAAGATCCTTTTTGATAATCTCA
TGACCAAAATCCCTTAACGTGAGTTTTCGTTCCACTGAGCGTCAGACCCCGTAGAAAAGATCAAAGGATC
TTCTTGAGATCCTTTTTTTCTGCGCGTAATCTGCTGCTTGCAAACAAAAAAACCACCGCTACCAGCGGTG
GTTTGTTTGCCGGATCAAGAGCTACCAACTCTTTTTCCGAAGGTAACTGGCTTCAGCAGAGCGCAGATAC
CAAATACTGTTCTTCTAGTGTAGCCGTAGTTAGGCCAC
